Addgene plasmid #172656: PB-HD252
Purpose: Expressing paired pegRNAs from human U6 and H1 promoters to make 252-bp deletion on HPRT1 gene
Depositing lab: Jay Shendure. Depositing organization: University of Washington. Publication: Precise genomic deletions using paired prime editing. Choi J, Chen W, Suiter CC, Lee C, Chardon FM, Yang W, Leith A, Daza RM, Martin B, Shendure J. Nat Biotechnol. 2021 Oct 14. pii: 10.1038/s41587-021-01025-z. doi: 10.1038/s41587-021-01025-z. PubMed 34650269.
Backbone
  Vector backbone: piggyBAC-U6-BlastR
  Vector type: CRISPR
  Selectable markers: Blasticidin
Growth in bacteria
  Bacterial resistance: Ampicillin, 100 μg/mL
  Growth temperature: 30°C
  Growth strain: NEB Stable
  Copy number: High Copy
Gene/Insert
  Gene/Insert name: pegRNA-HD252A/pegRNA-HD252B
  gRNA/shRNA sequence: unspecified
  Species: Synthetic
  Cloning method: Restriction Enzyme; 5′ cloning site unknown (unknown if destroyed); 3′ cloning site unknown (unknown if destroyed)
  Sequencing primers: 5′ GACTATCATATGCTTACCGT
Terms and licenses: Academic/Nonprofit Terms; Industry Terms: Not Available to Industry
Depositor comments: Please visit https://www.biorxiv.org/content/10.1101/2020.12.30.424891v1 for bioRxiv preprint.
How to cite: PB-HD252 was a gift from Jay Shendure (Addgene plasmid # 172656 ; http://n2t.net/addgene:172656 ; RRID:Addgene_172656)
