[The description below was written by a language model from this plasmid's Addgene catalogue record and pLannotate feature annotations shown in this document.]
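Description:
PB-HD252 is a 6.7 kb CRISPR plasmid built on the piggyBAC-U6-BlastR backbone. It delivers a pair of prime editing guide RNAs (pegRNA-HD252A and pegRNA-HD252B) designed to produce a programmed 252-bp deletion in the human HPRT1 gene by paired prime editing. In bacteria it replicates from a high-copy ColE1/pUC-type origin and is selected with ampicillin through the β-lactamase gene. An f1 origin and remnants of a lacZα/lac promoter cloning region are carried over from the parental vector.

The payload consists of two tandem RNA polymerase III cassettes in the same orientation. A human U6 promoter drives the first pegRNA and a human H1 promoter drives the second, each followed by a Streptococcus pyogenes Cas9 guide RNA scaffold. Using two different promoters reduces sequence repetition between the two units. The spacer and 3′ extension sequences are not specified in the record. Downstream, a composite EF-1α core promoter/HTLV-1 5′ LTR fragment drives blasticidin S deaminase, followed by a WPRE fragment and an SV40 polyadenylation signal, which allows blasticidin selection in mammalian cells.

The backbone name implies that the cassette sits within piggyBac transposon ends for transposase-mediated genomic integration, but the automated annotation does not label any such repeats. The flanking hits called as phage lambda portal protein fragments are probably spurious matches or stuffer sequence. The plasmid encodes neither a prime editor nor a transposase, so these would have to be supplied separately. Its typical use is stable or transient expression of the pegRNA pair to generate and assess precise deletions at HPRT1.
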