Features (pLannotate 1.2.2; 22 found; start..end, strand, type, name):
    166..754     -  rep_origin     ori: high-copy-number ColE1/pMB1/pBR322/pUC origin of replication
    925..1785    -  CDS            AmpR: β-lactamase; bla; confers resistance to ampicillin, carbenicillin, and related antibiotics
   1786..1890    -  promoter       AmpR promoter: bla
   1943..2371    -  rep_origin     f1 ori (sequence partly withheld): f1 bacteriophage origin of replication; arrow indicates direction of (+) strand synthesis
   2376..2531    -  CDS            lacZα (fragment): LacZα fragment of β-galactosidase; lacZ fragment
   2533..2652    +  CDS            B (fragment): PORTL_LAMBD - Experimental evidence at protein level: Swiss-Prot protein existence level 1. Forms the portal vertex of the capsid (PubMed:6228056, PubMed:6232391). This portal plays critical roles in head assembly, genome packaging, neck/tail attachment, and genome ejection (Probable). The portal protein multimerizes as a single ring-shaped homododecamer arranged around a central channel (PubMed:6232391). Binds to the terminase subunits to form the packaging machine (PubMed:7799432). From Escherichia phage lambda (Bacteriophage lambda).
   3146..3386    +  promoter       U6 promoter: RNA polymerase III promoter for human U6 snRNA
   3416..3491    +  misc_RNA       gRNA scaffold: guide RNA scaffold for the Streptococcus pyogenes CRISPR/Cas9 system
   3540..3579    -  CDS            lacZα (fragment): LacZα fragment of β-galactosidase; lacZ fragment
   3582..3791    +  promoter       H1 promoter: human H1 RNA promoter
   3826..3901    +  misc_RNA       gRNA scaffold: guide RNA scaffold for the Streptococcus pyogenes CRISPR/Cas9 system
   4025..4236    +  promoter       EF-1α core promoter: core promoter for human elongation factor EF-1α
   4249..4517    +  LTR            5' LTR (truncated): truncated 5' long terminal repeat (LTR) from human T-cell leukemia virus (HTLV) type 1
   4543..4938    +  CDS            BSD: blasticidin S deaminase; Aspergillus terreus BSD; confers resistance to blasticidin
   4945..5051    +  misc_feature   WPRE (fragment): woodchuck hepatitis virus posttranscriptional regulatory element
   5060..5181    +  polyA_signal   SV40 poly(A) signal: SV40 polyadenylation signal
   5199..5291    +  ncRNA          G-CSF SLDE: Accession: RF00183 - G-CSF factor stem-loop destabilising element (SLDE)
   5988..6455    +  CDS            B (fragment): PORTL_LAMBD - Experimental evidence at protein level: Swiss-Prot protein existence level 1. Forms the portal vertex of the capsid (PubMed:6228056, PubMed:6232391). This portal plays critical roles in head assembly, genome packaging, neck/tail attachment, and genome ejection (Probable). The portal protein multimerizes as a single ring-shaped homododecamer arranged around a central channel (PubMed:6232391). Binds to the terminase subunits to form the packaging machine (PubMed:7799432). From Escherichia phage lambda (Bacteriophage lambda).
   6493..6509    -  protein_bind   lac operator: The lac repressor binds to the lac operator to inhibit transcription in E. coli. This inhibition can be relieved by adding lactose or isopropyl-β-D-thiogalactopyranoside (IPTG). lac repressor encoded by lacI
   6517..6547    -  promoter       lac promoter: promoter for the E. coli lac operon
   6562..6583    -  protein_bind   CAP binding site: CAP binding activates transcription in the presence of cAMP. E. coli catabolite activator protein
   6596..6688    -  CDS            lacI (fragment): lac repressor; lacI; The lac repressor binds to the lac operator to inhibit transcription in E. coli. This inhibition can be relieved by adding lactose or isopropyl-β-D-thiogalactopyranoside (IPTG).
>Addgene plasmid #172656 | PB-HD252 | addgene full sequence | sequence record 345453 | Addgene NGS Result
CACTGACTCGCTGCGCTCGGTCGTTCGGCTGCGGCGAGCGGTATCAGCTCACTCAAAGGCGGTAATACGG
TTATCCACAGAATCAGGGGATAACGCAGGAAAGAACATGTGAGCAAAAGGCCAGCAAAAGGCCAGGAACC
GTAAAAAGGCCGCGTTGCTGGCGTTTTTCCATAGGCTCCGCCCCCCTGACGAGCATCACAAAAATCGACG
CTCAAGTCAGAGGTGGCGAAACCCGACAGGACTATAAAGATACCAGGCGTTTCCCCCTGGAAGCTCCCTC
GTGCGCTCTCCTGTTCCGACCCTGCCGCTTACCGGATACCTGTCCGCCTTTCTCCCTTCGGGAAGCGTGG
CGCTTTCTCATAGCTCACGCTGTAGGTATCTCAGTTCGGTGTAGGTCGTTCGCTCCAAGCTGGGCTGTGT
GCACGAACCCCCCGTTCAGCCCGACCGCTGCGCCTTATCCGGTAACTATCGTCTTGAGTCCAACCCGGTA
AGACACGACTTATCGCCACTGGCAGCAGCCACTGGTAACAGGATTAGCAGAGCGAGGTATGTAGGCGGTG
CTACAGAGTTCTTGAAGTGGTGGCCTAACTACGGCTACACTAGAAGAACAGTATTTGGTATCTGCGCTCT
GCTGAAGCCAGTTACCTTCGGAAAAAGAGTTGGTAGCTCTTGATCCGGCAAACAAACCACCGCTGGTAGC
GGTGGTTTTTTTGTTTGCAAGCAGCAGATTACGCGCAGAAAAAAAGGATCTCAAGAAGATCCTTTGATCT
TTTCTACGGGGTCTGACGCTCAGTGGAACGAAAACTCACGTTAAGGGATTTTGGTCATGAGATTATCAAA
AAGGATCTTCACCTAGATCCTTTTAAATTAAAAATGAAGTTTTAAATCAATCTAAAGTATATATGAGTAA
ACTTGGTCTGACAGTTACCAATGCTTAATCAGTGAGGCACCTATCTCAGCGATCTGTCTATTTCGTTCAT
CCATAGTTGCCTGACTCCCCGTCGTGTAGATAACTACGATACGGGAGGGCTTACCATCTGGCCCCAGTGC
TGCAATGATACCGCGAGACCCACGCTCACCGGCTCCAGATTTATCAGCAATAAACCAGCCAGCCGGAAGG
GCCGAGCGCAGAAGTGGTCCTGCAACTTTATCCGCCTCCATCCAGTCTATTAATTGTTGCCGGGAAGCTA
GAGTAAGTAGTTCGCCAGTTAATAGTTTGCGCAACGTTGTTGCCATTGCTACAGGCATCGTGGTGTCACG
CTCGTCGTTTGGTATGGCTTCATTCAGCTCCGGTTCCCAACGATCAAGGCGAGTTACATGATCCCCCATG
TTGTGCAAAAAAGCGGTTAGCTCCTTCGGTCCTCCGATCGTTGTCAGAAGTAAGTTGGCCGCAGTGTTAT
CACTCATGGTTATGGCAGCACTGCATAATTCTCTTACTGTCATGCCATCCGTAAGATGCTTTTCTGTGAC
TGGTGAGTACTCAACCAAGTCATTCTGAGAATAGTGTATGCGGCGACCGAGTTGCTCTTGCCCGGCGTCA
ATACGGGATAATACCGCGCCACATAGCAGAACTTTAAAAGTGCTCATCATTGGAAAACGTTCTTCGGGGC
GAAAACTCTCAAGGATCTTACCGCTGTTGAGATCCAGTTCGATGTAACCCACTCGTGCACCCAACTGATC
TTCAGCATCTTTTACTTTCACCAGCGTTTCTGGGTGAGCAAAAACAGGAAGGCAAAATGCCGCAAAAAAG
GGAATAAGGGCGACACGGAAATGTTGAATACTCATACTCTTCCTTTTTCAATATTATTGAAGCATTTATC
AGGGTTATTGTCTCATGAGCGGATACATATTTGAATGTATTTAGAAAAATAAACAAATAGGGGTTCCGCG
CACATTTCCCCGAAAAGTGCCACCTAAATTGTAAGCGTTAATATTTTGTTAAAATTCGCGTTAAATTTTT
GTTAAATCAGCTCATTTTTTAACCAATAGGCCGAAATCGGCAAAATCCCTTATAAATCAAAAGAATAGAC
CGAGATAGGGT
[37 nt withheld, positions 2042-2078]
AAAGAACGTGGACTCCAACGTCAAAGG
[49 nt withheld, positions 2106-2154]
T
[91 nt withheld, positions 2156-2246]
G
[124 nt withheld, positions 2248-2371]
CCCATTCGCCATTCAGGCTGCGCAACTGTTGGGAAGGGCGATCGGTGCGGGCCTCTTCGCTATTACGCCA
GCTGGCGAAAGGGGGATGTGCTGCAAGGCGATTAAGTTGGGTAACGCCAGGGTTTTCCCAGTCACGACGT
TGTAAAACGACGGCCAGTGAGCGCGCCTCGTTCATTCACGTTTTTGAACCCGTGGAGGACGGGCAGACTC
GCGGTGCAAATGTGTTTTACAGCGTGATGGAGCAGATGAAGATGCTCGACACGCTGCAGAACACGCAGCT
AGATTAACCCTAGAAAGATAATCATATTGTGACGTACGTTAAAGATAATCATGTGTAAAATTGACGCATG
TGTTTTATCGGTCTGTATATCGAGGTTTATTTATTAATTTGAATAGATATTAAGTTTTATTATATTTACA
CTTACATACTAATAATAAATTCAACAAACAATTTATTTATGTTTATTTATTTATTAAAAAAAACAAAAAC
TCAAAATTTCTTCTATAAAGTAACAAAACTTTTATGAGGGACAGCCCCCCCCCAAAGCCCCCAGGGATGT
AATTACGTCCCTCCCCCGCTAGGGGGCAGCAGCGAGCCGCCCGGGGCTCCGCTCCGGTCCGGCGCTCCCC
CCGCATCCCCGAGCCGGCAGCGTGCGGGGACAGCCCGGGCACGGGGAAGGTGGCACGGGATCGCTTTCCT
CTGAACGCTTCTCGCTGCTCTTTGAGCCTGCAGACACCTGGGGGGATACGGGGAAAAGGCCTCCACGGCC
AAGAGAGGGCCTATTTCCCATGATTCCTTCATATTTGCATATACGATACAAGGCTGTTAGAGAGATAATT
AGAATTAATTTGACTGTAAACACAAAGATATTAGTACAAAATACGTGACGTAGAAAGTAATAATTTCTTG
GGTAGTTTGCAGTTTTAAAATTATGTTTTAAAATGGACTATCATATGCTTACCGTAACTTGAAAGTATTT
CGATTTCTTGGCTTTATATATCTTGTGGAAAGGACGAAACACCGGCCTGCAAACTGGTAGGCGCGTTTTA
GAGCTAGAAATAGCAAGTTAAAATAAGGCTAGTCCGTTATCAACTTGAAAAAGTGGCACCGAGTCGGTGC
AGGGCCGGCAGGCCGAGCTGCTCACCACGACGCCTACCAGTTTGCTTTTTTTCCCAGTCACGACGTTGTA
AAACGACGGCCAGTGAATTCGAACGCTGACGTCATCAACCCGCTCCAAGGAATCGCGGGCCCAGTGTCAC
TAGGCGGGAACACCCAGCGCGCGTGCGCCCTGGCAGGAAGATGGCTGTGAGGGACAGGGGAGTGGCGCCC
TGCAATATTTGCATGTCGCTATGTGTTCTGGGAAATCACCATAAACGTGAAATGTCTTTGGATTTGGGAA
TCTTATAAGTTCTGTATGAGGACCACAGATCCCCAGCTGCTCACCACGACGCCAGTTTTAGAGCTAGAAA
TAGCAAGTTAAAATAAGGCTAGTCCGTTATCAACTTGAAAAAGTGGCACCGAGTCGGTGCACGGCTACCT
AGTGAGCCTGCAAACTGGTAGGCGTCGTGGTGAGCTTTTTTAAGCTTGGCGTAACTAGATCTTGAGACAA
ACGCGGCCGCGAAGGATCTGCGATCGCTCCGGTGCCCGTCAGTGGGCAGAGCGCACATCGCCCACAGTCC
CCGAGAAGTTGGGGGGAGGGGTCGGCAATTGAACGGGTGCCTAGAGAAGGTGGCGCGGGGTAAACTGGGA
AAGTGATGTCGTGTACTGGCTCCGCCTTTTTCCCGAGGGTGGGGGAGAACCGTATATAAGTGCAGTAGTC
GCCGTGAACGTTCTTTTTCGCAACGGGTTTGCCGCCAGAACACAGCTGAAGCTTCGAGGGGCTCGCATCT
CTCCTTCACGCGCCCGCCGCCCTACCTGAGGCCGCCATCCACGCCGGTTGAGTCGCGTTCTGCCGCCTCC
CGCCTGTGGTGCCTCCTGAACTGCGTCCGCCGTCTAGGTAAGTTTAAAGCTCAGGTCGAGACCGGGCCTT
TGTCCGGCGCTCCCTTGGAGCCTACCTAGACTCAGCCGGCTCTCCACGCTTTGCCTGACCCTGCTTGCTC
AACTCTACGTCTTTGTTTCGTTTTCTGTTCTGCGCCGTTACAGATCCAAGCTGTGACCGGCGCCTACCGT
CATGGCCAAGCCTTTGTCTCAAGAAGAATCCACCCTCATTGAAAGAGCAACGGCTACAATCAACAGCATC
CCCATCTCTGAAGACTACAGCGTCGCCAGCGCAGCTCTCTCTAGCGACGGCCGCATCTTCACTGGTGTCA
ATGTATATCATTTTACTGGGGGACCTTGTGCAGAACTCGTGGTGCTGGGCACTGCTGCTGCGGCAGCTGG
CAACCTGACTTGTATCGTCGCGATCGGAAATGAGAACAGGGGCATCTTGAGCCCCTGCGGACGGTGCCGA
CAGGTGCTTCTCGATCTGCATCCTGGGATCAAAGCCATAGTGAAGGACAGTGATGGACAGCCGACGGCAG
TTGGGATTCGTGAATTGCTGCCCTCTGGTTATGTGTGGGAGGGCTAAACGCGTAATCAACCTCTGGATTA
CAAAATTTGTGAAAGATTGACTGGTATTCTTAACTATGTTGCTCCTTTTACGCTATGTGGATACGCTGCT
TTAATGCCTTTGTATCATGCGTTAACTAAACTTGTTTATTGCAGCTTATAATGGTTACAAATAAAGCAAT
AGCATCACAAATTTCACAAATAAAGCATTTTTTTCACTGCATTCTAGTTGTGGTTTGTCCAAACTCATCA
ATGTATCTTATCATGTCTGGAATTGACTCAAATGATGTCAATTAGTCTATCAGAAGCTCATCTGGTCTCC
CTTCCGGGGGACAAGACATCCCTGTTTAATATTTAAACAGCAGTGTTCCCAAACTGGGTTCTTATATCCC
TTGCTCTGGTCAACCAGGTTGCAGGGTTTCCTGTCCTCACAGGAACGAAGTCCCTAAAGAAACAGTGGCA
GCCAGGTTTAGCCCCGGAATTGACTGGATTCCTTTTTTAGGGCCCATTGGTATGGCTTTTTCCCCGTATC
CCCCCAGGTGTCTGCAGGCTCAAAGAGCAGCGAGAAGCGTTCAGAGGAAAGCGATCCCGTGCCACCTTCC
CCGTGCCCGGGCTGTCCCCGCACGCTGCCGGCTCGGGGATGCGGGGGGAGCGCCGGACCGGAGCGGAGCC
CCGGGCGGCTCGCTGCTGCCCCCTAGCGGGGGAGGGACGTAATTACATCCCTGGGGGCTTTGGGGGGGGG
CTGTCCCTGATATCTATAACAAGAAAATATATATATAATAAGTTATCACGTAAGTAGAACATGAAATAAC
AATATAATTATCGTATGAGTTAAATCTTAAAAGTCACGTAAAAGATAATCATGCGTCATTTTGACTCACG
CGGTCGTTATAGTTCAAAATCAGTGACACTTACCGCATTGACAAGCACGCCTCACGGGAGCTCCAAGCGG
CGACTGAGATGTCCTAAATGCACAGCGACGGATTCGCGCTATTTAGAAAGAGAGAGCAATATTTCAAGAA
TGCATGCGTCAATTTTACGCAGACTATCTTTCTAGGGTTAATCTAGCTGCATCAGGATCATATCGTCGGG
TCTTTTTTCCGGCTCAGTCATCGCCCAAGCTGGCGCTATCTGGGCATCGGGGAGGAAGAAGCCCGTGCCT
TTTCCCGCGAGGTTGAAGCGGCATGGAAAGAGTTTGCCGAGGATGACTGCTGCTGCATTGACGTTGAGCG
AAAACGCACGTTTACCATGATGATTCGGGAAGGTGTGGCCATGCACGCCTTTAACGGTGAACTGTTCGTT
CAGGCCACCTGGGATACCAGTTCGTCGCGGCTTTTCCGGACACAGTTCCGGATGGTCAGCCCGAAGCGCA
TCAGCAACCCGAACAATACCGGCGACAGCCGGAACTGCCGTGCCGGTGTGCAGATTAATGACAGCGGTGC
GGCGCTGGGATATTACGTCAGCGAGGACGGGTATCCTGGCTGGATGCCGCAGAAATGGACATGGATACCC
CGTGAGTTACCCGGCGGGCGCGCTTGGCGTAATCATGGTCATAGCTGTTTCCTGTGTGAAATTGTTATCC
GCTCACAATTCCACACAACATACGAGCCGGAAGCATAAAGTGTAAAGCCTGGGGTGCCTAATGAGTGAGC
TAACTCACATTAATTGCGTTGCGCTCACTGCCCGCTTTCCAGTCGGGAAACCTGTCGTGCCAGCTGCATT
AATGAATCGGCCAACGCGCGGGGAGAGGCGGTTTGCGTATTGGGCGCTCTTCCGCTTCCTCGCT
